Addgene plasmid #156816: pD649-HAsp-PSG4-Fc(DAPA)-AviTag-6xHis
Purpose: Mammalian expression of secreted protein fused to Fc(DAPA)-Avi-6xHis.
Depositing lab: Chris Garcia. Depositing organization: Stanford University. Publication: A Human IgSF Cell-Surface Interactome Reveals a Complex Network of Protein-Protein Interactions. Wojtowicz WM, Vielmetter J, Fernandes RA, Siepe DH, Eastman CL, Chisholm GB, Cox S, Klock H, Anderson PW, Rue SM, Miller JJ, Glaser SM, Bragstad ML, Vance J, Lam AW, Lesley SA, Zinn K, Garcia KC. Cell. 2020 Aug 20;182(4):1027-1043.e17. doi: 10.1016/j.cell.2020.07.025. PubMed 32822567.
Backbone
  Vector backbone: pD649
  Backbone size w/o insert (bp): 6106
  Vector type: Mammalian Expression
Growth in bacteria
  Bacterial resistance: Ampicillin, 100 μg/mL
  Growth temperature: 37°C
  Growth strain: DH5alpha
  Copy number: High Copy
Gene/Insert
  Gene/Insert name: PSG4
  Species: H. sapiens (human)
  Insert size (bp): 1155
  Mutation: Fc region of human IgG contains D265A and P329A mutations (DAPA)
  Entrez Gene: PSG4 (a.k.a. PSG9)
  Promoter: CMV/SP6
  Tag / fusion protein: Fc(DAPA)-AviTag-6xHis (C terminal on backbone)
  Cloning method: Restriction Enzyme; 5′ cloning site GCGGCCGC (not destroyed); 3′ cloning site GGCGCGCC (not destroyed)
  Sequencing primers: 5′ ATTTAGGTGACACTATAG; 3′ CACGTACCAGTTGAACTTCACC
Resource information
  A portion of this plasmid was derived from a plasmid made by: synthesis by ThermoFisher
Terms and licenses: Academic/Nonprofit Terms; Industry Terms: Not Available to Industry
Depositor comments: Some plasmids in this collection may have an IS4-like element ISVsa5 family transposase upstream of the CMV promoter.
How to cite: pD649-HAsp-PSG4-Fc(DAPA)-AviTag-6xHis was a gift from Chris Garcia (Addgene plasmid # 156816 ; http://n2t.net/addgene:156816 ; RRID:Addgene_156816)
