[The description below was written by a language model from this plasmid's Addgene catalogue record and pLannotate feature annotations shown in this document.]
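Description:
pD649-HAsp-PSG4-Fc(DAPA)-AviTag-6xHis is a mammalian expression plasmid of about 7.3 kb, built on the pD649 backbone, for producing a secreted, Fc-fused form of human pregnancy-specific glycoprotein 4 (PSG4). It is propagated in E. coli as a high-copy plasmid through a ColE1/pUC-type origin and selected with ampicillin via the β-lactamase gene. The feature table also shows an SV40 early promoter and a bacterial EM7 promoter in front of a puromycin N-acetyltransferase coding region followed by an SV40 poly(A) signal. This would allow puromycin selection of transfected cells, although the catalogue entry does not list a mammalian marker. Short annotated fragments of KanR, lacZα, ble and the f1 origin appear to be backbone remnants rather than functional elements.

The expression cassette is driven by the CMV enhancer and immediate-early promoter, followed by a piece of CMV intron A and an SP6 promoter, which also serves as the 5′ sequencing primer site. The open reading frame begins with a signal peptide: "HAsp" in the name, though the annotation tool matches this region partially to an immunoglobulin heavy-chain leader. The 1,155 bp PSG4 insert follows, cloned between retained NotI and AscI sites. The software labels it PSG1, reflecting the close similarity among PSG family members. Downstream lie a human IgG1 Fc carrying the D265A and P329A (DAPA) substitutions, generally used to blunt Fc effector binding, an AviTag for site-specific biotinylation and a 6xHis tag for metal-affinity purification, ending at a bGH poly(A) signal. The two small tags are not annotated separately in the feature table.

The construct belongs to a collection made for mapping human IgSF cell-surface protein interactions. The depositor notes that some plasmids in the collection may carry an IS4-like transposase insertion upstream of the CMV promoter, but no such feature is annotated here.
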