Features (pLannotate 1.2.2; 21 found; start..end, strand, type, name):
    119..143     -  CDS            KanR (fragment): aminoglycoside phosphotransferase; aph(3')-Ia; confers resistance to kanamycin
    254..842     +  rep_origin     ori: high-copy-number ColE1/pMB1/pBR322/pUC origin of replication
   1067..1084    +  terminator     rrnB T2 terminator (fragment): transcription terminator T2 from the E. coli rrnB gene
   1109..1128    -  CDS            lacZα (fragment): LacZα fragment of β-galactosidase; lacZ fragment
   1584..1600    +  protein_bind   lac operator: The lac repressor binds to the lac operator to inhibit transcription in E. coli. This inhibition can be relieved by adding lactose or isopropyl-β-D-thiogalactopyranoside (IPTG). lac repressor encoded by lacI
   1843..2146    +  enhancer       CMV enhancer: human cytomegalovirus immediate early enhancer
   2147..2350    +  promoter       CMV promoter: human cytomegalovirus (CMV) immediate early promoter
   2486..2529    +  intron         CMV intron (fragment): modified intron A from human cytomegalovirus
   2581..2599    +  promoter       SP6 promoter: promoter for bacteriophage SP6 RNA polymerase
   2603..2640    +  CDS            IgH signal sequence (fragment): signal sequence from the mouse immunoglobulin heavy chain variable region
   2746..3903    +  CDS            PSG1 (fragment): PSG1_HUMAN - Also known as B1G1, PSBG1, PSGGA. Experimental evidence at protein level: Swiss-Prot protein existence level 1. From Homo sapiens (Human).
   3811..4596    +  CDS            IGHG1 (fragment): IGHG1_HUMAN - Experimental evidence at protein level: Swiss-Prot protein existence level 1. Constant region of immunoglobulin heavy chains. Immunoglobulins, also known as antibodies, are membrane-bound or secreted glycoproteins produced by B lymphocytes. In the recognition phase of humoral immunity, the membrane-bound immunoglobulins serve as receptors which, upon binding of a specific antigen, trigger the clonal expansion and differentiation of B lymphocytes into immunoglobulins- secreting plasma cells. Secreted immunoglobulins mediate the effector phase of humoral immunity, which results in
   4811..4922    +  polyA_signal   bGH poly(A) signal: bovine growth hormone polyadenylation signal
   4923..5031    +  rep_origin     f1 ori (fragment): f1 bacteriophage origin of replication; arrow indicates direction of (+) strand synthesis
   5045..5374    +  promoter       SV40 promoter: SV40 enhancer and early promoter
   5422..5469    +  promoter       EM7 promoter: synthetic bacterial promoter&nbsp
   5488..6087    +  CDS            PuroR (fragment): puromycin N-acetyltransferase; pac from Streptomyces; confers resistance to puromycin
   6097..6222    +  CDS            ble (fragment): BLE_KLEPN - Experimental evidence at protein level: Swiss-Prot protein existence level 1. Binding protein with a strong affinity to the bleomycin family of antibiotics. Binds to CL990; an antimitotic-antibiotic compound. From Klebsiella pneumoniae.
   6217..6338    +  polyA_signal   SV40 poly(A) signal: SV40 polyadenylation signal
   6391..7251    -  CDS            AmpR: β-lactamase; bla; confers resistance to ampicillin, carbenicillin, and related antibiotics
   7254..89      -  promoter       AmpR promoter (fragment) (across the origin): bla
>Addgene plasmid #156816 | pD649-HAsp-PSG4-Fc(DAPA)-AviTag-6xHis | depositor full sequence | sequence record 302741 | Full Sequence
TTTCAATATTATTGAAGCATTTATCAGGGTTATTGTCTCATGAGCGGATACATATTTGAATGTATTTAGA
AAAATAAACAAATAGGGGTCAGTGTTACAACCAATTAACCAATTCTGAACATTATCGCGAGCCCATTTAT
ACCTGAATATGGCTCATAACACCCCTTGCTCATGACCAAAATCCCTTAACGTGAGTTACGCGCGCGTCGT
TCCACTGAGCGTCAGACCCCGTAGAAAAGATCAAAGGATCTTCTTGAGATCCTTTTTTTCTGCGCGTAAT
CTGCTGCTTGCAAACAAAAAAACCACCGCTACCAGCGGTGGTTTGTTTGCCGGATCAAGAGCTACCAACT
CTTTTTCCGAAGGTAACTGGCTTCAGCAGAGCGCAGATACCAAATACTGTTCTTCTAGTGTAGCCGTAGT
TAGCCCACCACTTCAAGAACTCTGTAGCACCGCCTACATACCTCGCTCTGCTAATCCTGTTACCAGTGGC
TGCTGCCAGTGGCGATAAGTCGTGTCTTACCGGGTTGGACTCAAGACGATAGTTACCGGATAAGGCGCAG
CGGTCGGGCTGAACGGGGGGTTCGTGCACACAGCCCAGCTTGGAGCGAACGACCTACACCGAACTGAGAT
ACCTACAGCGTGAGCTATGAGAAAGCGCCACGCTTCCCGAAGGGAGAAAGGCGGACAGGTATCCGGTAAG
CGGCAGGGTCGGAACAGGAGAGCGCACGAGGGAGCTTCCAGGGGGAAACGCCTGGTATCTTTATAGTCCT
GTCGGGTTTCGCCACCTCTGACTTGAGCGTCGATTTTTGTGATGCTCGTCAGGGGGGCGGAGCCTATGGA
AAAACGCCAGCAACGCGGCCTTTTTACGGTTCCTGGCCTTTTGCTGGCCTTTTGCTCACATGTTCTTTCC
TGCGTTATCCCCTGATTCTGTGGATAACCGTATTACCGCCTTTGAGTGAGCTGATACCGCTCGCCGCAGC
CGAACGACCGAGCGCAGCGAGTCAGTGAGCGAGGAAGCGGAAGGCGAGAGTAGGGAACTGCCAGGCATCA
AACTAAGCAGAAGGCCCCTGACGGATGGCCTTTTTGCGTTTCTACAAACTCTTTCTGTGTTGTAAAACGA
CGGCCAGTCTTAAGCTCGGGCCCCCTGGGCGGTTCTGATAACGAGTAATCGTTAATCCGCAAATAACGTA
AAAACCCGCTTCGGCGGGTTTTTTTATGGGGGGAGTTTAGGGAAAGAGCATTTGTCAGAATATTTAAGGG
CGCCTGTCACTTTGCTTGATATATGAGAATTATTTAACCTTATAAATGAGAAAAAAGCAACGCACTTTAA
ATAAGATACGTTGCTTTTTCGATTGATGAACACCTATAATTAAACTATTCATCTATTATTTATGATTTTT
TGTATATACAATATTTCTAGTTTGTTAAAGAGAATTAAGAAAATAAATCTCGAAAATAATAAAGGGAAAA
TCAGTTTTTGATATCAAAATTATACATGTCAACGATAATACAAAATATAATACAAACTATAAGATGTTAT
CAGTATTTATTATCATTTAGAATAAATTTTGTGTCGCCCTTAATTGTGAGCGGATAACAATTACGAGCTT
CATGCACAGTGGCGTTGACTCAATATTGGCCATTAGCCATATTATTCATTGGTTATATAGCATAAATCAA
TATTGGCTATTGGCCATTGCATACGTTGTATCTATATCATAATATGTACATTTATATTGGCTCATGTCCA
ATATGACCGCCATGTTGGCATTGATTATTGACTAGTTATTAATAGTAATCAATTACGGGGTCATTAGTTC
ATAGCCCATATATGGAGTTCCGCGTTACATAACTTACGGTAAATGGCCCGCCTGGCTGACCGCCCAACGA
CCCCCGCCCATTGACGTCAATAATGACGTATGTTCCCATAGTAACGCCAATAGGGACTTTCCATTGACGT
CAATGGGTGGAGTATTTACGGTAAACTGCCCACTTGGCAGTACATCAAGTGTATCATATGCCAAGTACGC
CCCCTATTGACGTCAATGACGGTAAATGGCCCGCCTGGCATTATGCCCAGTACATGACCTTATGGGACTT
TCCTACTTGGCAGTACATCTACGTATTAGTCATCGCTATTACCATGGTGATGCGGTTTTGGCAGTACATC
AATGGGCGTGGATAGCGGTTTGACTCACGGGGATTTCCAAGTCTCCACCCCATTGACGTCAATGGGAGTT
TGTTTTGGCACCAAAATCAACGGGACTTTCCAAAATGTCGTAACAACTCCGCCCCATTGACGCAAATGGG
CGGTAGGCGTGTACGGTGGGAGGTCTATATAAGCAGAGCTCGTTTAGTGAACCGTCAGATCGCCTGGAGA
CGCCATCCACGCTGTTTTGACCTCCATAGAAGACACCGGGACCGATCCAGCCTCCGCGGCCGGGAACGGT
GCATTGGAACGCGGATTCCCCGTGCCAAGAGTGACGTAAGTACCGCCTATAGAGTCTATAGGCCCACCCC
CTTGGCTTCGTTAGAACGCGGCTACAATTAATACATAACCTTATGTATCATACACATACGATTTAGGTGA
CACTATAGAATAACATCCACTTTGCCTTTCTCTCCACAGGTGTCCACTCCCAGGTCCAACTGCACCTCGG
TTCTATCGAAAACGCGCCTGCTAGCGCCACCATGAAGACCATCATTGCCCTGAGCTACATCTTCTGCCTG
GTGTTCGCTGCGGCCGCCCAAGTGACAATTGAAGCCCAGCCTCCTAAGGTGTCCGAGGGCAAAGATGTGC
TGCTGCTGGTGCACAACCTGCCTCAGAATCTGGCCGGCTACATCTGGTACAAGGGCCAGATGACCTACCT
GTACCACTACATCACCAGCTACGTGGTGGACGGCCAGAGAATCATCTACGGCCCTGCCTACAGCGGCAGA
GAAAGAGTGTACAGCAACGCCAGCCTGCTGATCCAGAACGTGACACAAGAGGATGCCGGCAGCTACACCC
TGCACATCATCAAGAGAAGAGATGGCACAGGCGGCGTGACCGGCCACTTTACCTTTACACTGCACCTGGA
AACCCCTAAGCCTAGCATCAGCAGCTCCAATCTGAACCCCAGAGAAGCCATGGAAGCCGTGATCCTGACC
TGCGATCCTGCTACACCAGCCGCCTCTTACCAGTGGTGGATGAATGGCCAGAGCCTGCCTATGACACACC
GGCTGCAGCTGAGCAAGACCAACAGAACCCTGTTCATCTTCGGCGTCACCAAGTATATCGCTGGCCCCTA
CGAGTGCGAGATCAGAAATCCTGTGTCCGCCAGCAGATCTGACCCCGTGACACTGAATCTGCTGCCCAAG
CTGTCCAAGCCTTACATCACGATCAACAACCTGAATCCGCGCGAGAACAAGGACGTGCTGACCTTTACAT
GCGAGCCCAAGAGCAAGAACTACACCTATATCTGGTGGCTGAACGGACAGTCCCTGCCTGTGTCTCCTAG
AGTGAAGCGGCCCATCGAGAACAGAATCCTGATCCTGCCTAACGTGACCCGGAACGAGACAGGCCCATAC
CAGTGCGAAATCCGGGACAGATACGGCGGCATCAGATCCGATCCTGTGACTCTGAACGTGCTGTACGGCC
CAGATCTGCCCAGCATCTACCCCAGCTTCACCTACTACAGAAGCGGCGAGAACCTGTACCTGAGCTGCTT
CGCCGAGAGCAACCCTAGAGCACAGTACAGCTGGACCATCAACGGCAAGTTTCAGCTGAGCGGCCAGAAG
CTGAGCATCCCTCAGATCACAACAAAGCACAGCGGCCTGTACGCCTGCTCTGTGCGGAATTCTGCCACAG
GCAAAGAGAGCAGCAAGAGCATCACCGTGAAAGTGTCCGACTGGATTCTGCCTGGCGCGCCGGGCGGCGA
CAAGACCCACACCTGCCCCCCCTGCCCAGCTCCAGAACTGCTGGGAGGGCCTTCCGTGTTCCTGTTCCCC
CCCAAGCCCAAGGACACCCTGATGATCAGCAGGACCCCCGAGGTGACCTGCGTGGTGGTGGCCGTGTCCC
ACGAGGACCCAGAGGTGAAGTTCAACTGGTACGTGGACGGCGTGGAGGTGCACAACGCCAAGACCAAGCC
CAGAGAGGAGCAGTACAACAGCACCTACAGGGTGGTGTCCGTGCTGACCGTGCTGCACCAGGACTGGCTG
AACGGCAAAGAATACAAGTGCAAAGTCTCCAACAAGGCCCTGGCTGCCCCAATCGAAAAGACAATCAGCA
AGGCCAAGGGCCAGCCACGGGAGCCCCAGGTGTACACCCTGCCCCCCAGCCGGGAGGAGATGACCAAGAA
CCAGGTGTCCCTGACCTGTCTGGTGAAGGGCTTCTACCCCAGCGATATCGCCGTGGAGTGGGAGAGCAAC
GGCCAGCCCGAGAACAACTACAAGACCACCCCCCCAGTGCTGGACAGCGACGGCAGCTTCTTCCTGTACA
GCAAGCTGACCGTGGACAAGTCCAGGTGGCAGCAGGGCAACGTGTTCAGCTGCAGCGTGATGCACGAGGC
CCTGCACAACCACTACACCCAGAAGTCCCTGAGCCTGAGCCCCGGCGGCAGCGGTCTTAATGATATTTTC
GAGGCTCAGAAGATTGAGTGGCATGAACACCACCACCATCACCACTAAGGCCGGCCTGTAGTCACTGGCA
CAACGCGTTACCCGGTAAGCCAATCGGGTATACACGGTCGTCATACTGCAGACAGGGTTCTTCTACTTTG
CAAGATAGTCTTGAGTAGTAAAATAAATAGATAGAGAAAATCAGCCTCGACTGTGCCTTCTAGTTGCCAG
CCATCTGTTGTTTGCCCCTCCCCCGTGCCTTCCTTGACCCTGGAAGGTGCCACTCCCACTGTCCTTTCCT
AATAAAATGAGGAAATTGCATCACAACACTCAACCCTATCTCGGTCTATTCTTTTGATTTATAAGGGATT
TTGCCGATTTCGGCCTATTGGTTAAAAAATGAGCTGATTTAACAAAAATTTAACGCGAATTAATTCTGTG
GAATGTGTGTCAGTTAGGGTGTGGAAAGTCCCCAGGCTCCCCAGCAGGCAGAAGTATGCAAAGCATGCAT
CTCAATTAGTCAGCAACCAGGTGTGGAAAGTCCCCAGGCTCCCCAGCAGGCAGAAGTATGCAAAGCATGC
ATCTCAATTAGTCAGCAACCATAGTCCCGCCCCTAACTCCGCCCATCCCGCCCCTAACTCCGCCCAGTTC
CGCCCATTCTCCGCCCCATGGCTGACTAATTTTTTTTATTTATGCAGAGGCCGAGGCCGCCTCTGCCTCT
GAGCTATTCCAGAAGTAGTGAGGAGGCTTTTTTGGAGGCCTAGGCTTTTGCAAAAAGCTCCCGGGAGCTT
GTATATCCATTTTCGGATCTGATCAGCACGTGTTGACAATTAATCATCGGCATAGTATATCGGCATAGTA
TAATACGACAAGGTGAGGAACTAAACCATGACCGAGTACAAGCCCACGGTGCGCCTCGCCACCCGCGACG
ACGTCCCCAGGGCCGTACGCACCCTCGCCGCCGCGTTCGCCGACTACCCCGCCACGCGCCACACCGTCGA
TCCGGACCGCCACATCGAGCGGGTCACCGAGCTGCAAGAACTCTTCCTCACGCGCGTCGGGCTCGACATC
GGCAAGGTGTGGGTCGCGGACGACGGCGCCGCGGTGGCGGTCTGGACCACGCCGGAGAGCGTCGAAGCGG
GGGCGGTGTTCGCCGAGATCGGCCCGCGCATGGCCGAGTTGAGCGGTTCCCGGCTGGCCGCGCAGCAACA
GATGGAAGGCCTCCTGGCGCCGCACCGGCCCAAGGAGCCCGCGTGGTTCCTGGCCACCGTCGGCGTCTCG
CCCGACCACCAGGGCAAGGGTCTGGGCAGCGCCGTCGTGCTCCCCGGAGTGGAGGCGGCCGAGCGCGCCG
GGGTGCCCGCCTTCCTGGAGACATCCGCGCCCCGCAACCTCCCCTTCTACGAGCGGCTCGGCTTCACCGT
CACCGCCGACGTCGAGGTGCCCGAAGGACCGCGCACCTGGTGCATGACCCGCAAGCCCGGTGCCTGACAC
GTGCTACGAGATTTCGATTCCACCGCCGCCTTCTATGAAAGGTTGGGCTTCGGAATCGTTTTCCGGGACG
CCGGCTGGATGATCCTCCAGCGCGGGGATCTCATGCTGGAGTTCTTCGCCCACCCCAACTTGTTTATTGC
AGCTTATAATGGTTACAAATAAAGCAATAGCATCACAAATTTCACAAATAAAGCATTTTTTTCACTGCAT
TCTAGTTGTGGTTTGTCCAAACTCATCAATGTATCTTATCATGTCTGTATACCGTCGACCTCTAGCTAGA
GCTTGGCGTAATCATGGTCATTACCAATGCTTAATCAGTGAGGCACCTATCTCAGCGATCTGTCTATTTC
GTTCATCCATAGTTGCCTGACTCCCCGTCGTGTAGATAACTACGATACGGGAGGGCTTACCATCTGGCCC
CAGCGCTGCGATGATACCGCGAGAACCACGCTCACCGGCTCCGGATTTATCAGCAATAAACCAGCCAGCC
GGAAGGGCCGAGCGCAGAAGTGGTCCTGCAACTTTATCCGCCTCCATCCAGTCTATTAATTGTTGCCGGG
AAGCTAGAGTAAGTAGTTCGCCAGTTAATAGTTTGCGCAACGTTGTTGCCATCGCTACAGGCATCGTGGT
GTCACGCTCGTCGTTTGGTATGGCTTCATTCAGCTCCGGTTCCCAACGATCAAGGCGAGTTACATGATCC
CCCATGTTGTGCAAAAAAGCGGTTAGCTCCTTCGGTCCTCCGATCGTTGTCAGAAGTAAGTTGGCCGCAG
TGTTATCACTCATGGTTATGGCAGCACTGCATAATTCTCTTACTGTCATGCCATCCGTAAGATGCTTTTC
TGTGACTGGTGAGTACTCAACCAAGTCATTCTGAGAATAGTGTATGCGGCGACCGAGTTGCTCTTGCCCG
GCGTCAATACGGGATAATACCGCGCCACATAGCAGAACTTTAAAAGTGCTCATCATTGGAAAACGTTCTT
CGGGGCGAAAACTCTCAAGGATCTTACCGCTGTTGAGATCCAGTTCGATGTAACCCACTCGTGCACCCAA
CTGATCTTCAGCATCTTTTACTTTCACCAGCGTTTCTGGGTGAGCAAAAACAGGAAGGCAAAATGCCGCA
AAAAAGGGAATAAGGGCGACACGGAAATGTTGAATACTCATATTCTTCCTT
