>Addgene plasmid #156816 | pD649-HAsp-PSG4-Fc(DAPA)-AviTag-6xHis | depositor partial sequence | sequence record 302742 | insert (secreted protein)
CAAGTGACAATTGAAGCCCAGCCTCCTAAGGTGTCCGAGGGCAAAGATGTGCTGCTGCTGGTGCACAACC
TGCCTCAGAATCTGGCCGGCTACATCTGGTACAAGGGCCAGATGACCTACCTGTACCACTACATCACCAG
CTACGTGGTGGACGGCCAGAGAATCATCTACGGCCCTGCCTACAGCGGCAGAGAAAGAGTGTACAGCAAC
GCCAGCCTGCTGATCCAGAACGTGACACAAGAGGATGCCGGCAGCTACACCCTGCACATCATCAAGAGAA
GAGATGGCACAGGCGGCGTGACCGGCCACTTTACCTTTACACTGCACCTGGAAACCCCTAAGCCTAGCAT
CAGCAGCTCCAATCTGAACCCCAGAGAAGCCATGGAAGCCGTGATCCTGACCTGCGATCCTGCTACACCA
GCCGCCTCTTACCAGTGGTGGATGAATGGCCAGAGCCTGCCTATGACACACCGGCTGCAGCTGAGCAAGA
CCAACAGAACCCTGTTCATCTTCGGCGTCACCAAGTATATCGCTGGCCCCTACGAGTGCGAGATCAGAAA
TCCTGTGTCCGCCAGCAGATCTGACCCCGTGACACTGAATCTGCTGCCCAAGCTGTCCAAGCCTTACATC
ACGATCAACAACCTGAATCCGCGCGAGAACAAGGACGTGCTGACCTTTACATGCGAGCCCAAGAGCAAGA
ACTACACCTATATCTGGTGGCTGAACGGACAGTCCCTGCCTGTGTCTCCTAGAGTGAAGCGGCCCATCGA
GAACAGAATCCTGATCCTGCCTAACGTGACCCGGAACGAGACAGGCCCATACCAGTGCGAAATCCGGGAC
AGATACGGCGGCATCAGATCCGATCCTGTGACTCTGAACGTGCTGTACGGCCCAGATCTGCCCAGCATCT
ACCCCAGCTTCACCTACTACAGAAGCGGCGAGAACCTGTACCTGAGCTGCTTCGCCGAGAGCAACCCTAG
AGCACAGTACAGCTGGACCATCAACGGCAAGTTTCAGCTGAGCGGCCAGAAGCTGAGCATCCCTCAGATC
ACAACAAAGCACAGCGGCCTGTACGCCTGCTCTGTGCGGAATTCTGCCACAGGCAAAGAGAGCAGCAAGA
GCATCACCGTGAAAGTGTCCGACTGGATTCTGCCT
